Addgene plasmid #149146: pGBW-m4046555
Purpose: Yeast Expression plasmid for SARS-CoV-2 nsp3
Depositing lab: Ginkgo Bioworks & Benjie Chen. Depositing organization: Ginkgo Bioworks.
Backbone
  Vector backbone: AmpR; 2u URA3
  Backbone size w/o insert (bp): 4078
  Vector type: Yeast Expression
  Selectable markers: URA3
Growth in bacteria
  Bacterial resistance: Ampicillin, 100 μg/mL
  Growth temperature: 37°C
  Growth strain: DH5alpha
  Copy number: High Copy
Gene/Insert
  Gene/Insert name: SARS-CoV-2 nsp3
  Species: S. cerevisiae (budding yeast); Severe acute respiratory syndrome coronavirus 2
  Insert size (bp): 5834
  Mutation: Saccharomyces cerevisiae recode 1
  Entrez Gene: ORF1ab (a.k.a. GU280_gp01)
  Promoter: pTEF1
  Tag / fusion protein: Cleavable thrombin;StrepII (C terminal on backbone)
  Cloning method: Unknown
Resource information
  A portion of this plasmid was derived from a plasmid made by: GinkgoBioworks
Depositor comments: NCBI Reference Sequence: YP_009725299.1. Created by gene synthesis with Not1 site. NGS used for QC was performed by Ginkgo and may not fully cover the entire plasmid.
How to cite: pGBW-m4046555 was a gift from Ginkgo Bioworks & Benjie Chen (Addgene plasmid # 149146 ; http://n2t.net/addgene:149146 ; RRID:Addgene_149146)
