[The description below was written by a language model from this plasmid's Addgene catalogue record and pLannotate feature annotations shown in this document.]
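Description:
pGBW-m4046555 is a yeast episomal expression plasmid carrying a synthetic coding sequence for SARS-CoV-2 non-structural protein 3 (nsp3), the large multidomain product cleaved from the ORF1ab polyprotein. It is a shuttle vector. In E. coli it replicates from a high-copy ColE1/pUC-type origin and is selected with ampicillin through an AmpR (β-lactamase) gene that the annotation places downstream of a cat promoter. In Saccharomyces cerevisiae it is maintained by the 2μ origin and selected by uracil prototrophy through the URA3 marker, which can also be counterselected with 5-FOA. Short phage T3Te and T7Te terminators and a tonB terminator flank the bacterial modules, presumably insulating them from read-through transcription. The feature table also lists a short rop annotation next to AmpR, although the catalogue describes the plasmid as high copy.

The insert of roughly 5.8 kb was made by gene synthesis and recoded for S. cerevisiae codon usage ("recode 1"). It is driven by the constitutive TEF1 promoter and followed by a CYC1 terminator. The automated annotation labels this reading frame as a fragment of the SARS-CoV-2 replicase polyprotein 1a. The accompanying functional text about nsp10 is generic to that polyprotein database entry and does not describe this insert, which the catalogue identifies as nsp3. According to the catalogue, the backbone adds a C-terminal thrombin-cleavable StrepII tag, which would permit affinity capture and tag removal, but this tag is not separately annotated in the feature table. The plasmid is intended for expressing nsp3 in budding yeast. The depositor notes that the sequencing used for quality control may not cover the whole plasmid.
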