Features (pLannotate 1.2.2; 13 found; start..end, strand, type, name):
     10..417     +  promoter       TEF1 promoter: S. cerevisiae TEF1; promoter for EF-1α
    407..6268    +  CDS            R1A_SARS2 (fragment) (sequence partly withheld): Experimental evidence at protein level: Swiss-Prot protein existence level 1. [Non-structural protein 10]: Plays a pivotal role in viral transcription by stimulating both nsp14 3'-5' exoribonuclease and nsp16 2'-O-methyltransferase activities. Therefore plays an essential role in viral mRNAs cap methylation. From Severe acute respiratory syndrome coronavirus 2 (2019-nCoV) (SARS-CoV-2).
   6339..6511    +  terminator     CYC1 terminator (fragment): S. cerevisiae CYC1; transcription terminator for CYC1
   6547..6723    +  promoter       URA3 promoter (fragment): S. cerevisiae URA3
   6724..7527    +  CDS            URA3: orotidine-5'-phosphate decarboxylase, required for uracil biosynthesis; S. cerevisiae URA3; yeast auxotrophic marker, counterselectable with 5-fluoroorotic acid (5-FOA)
   7610..8592    -  rep_origin     2μ ori: yeast 2μ plasmid origin of replication
   8670..8699    +  terminator     T3Te terminator: phage T3 early transcription terminator
   8721..9308    +  rep_origin     ori: high-copy-number ColE1/pMB1/pBR322/pUC origin of replication
   9320..9347    -  terminator     T7Te terminator: phage T7 early transcription terminator
   9371..9562    -  CDS            rop: Rop protein, which maintains plasmids at low copy number; rop
   9563..10423   -  CDS            AmpR: β-lactamase; bla; confers resistance to ampicillin, carbenicillin, and related antibiotics
  10424..10526   -  promoter       cat promoter: promoter of the E. coli cat gene encoding chloramphenicol acetyltransferase
  10527..10558   -  terminator     tonB terminator: bidirectional E. coli tonB-P14 transcription terminator
>Addgene plasmid #149146 | pGBW-m4046555 | addgene full sequence | sequence record 298244 | Ginkgo NGS Result
GCGGCCGCCCCACACACCATAGCTTCAAAATGTTTCTACTCCTTTTTTACTCTTCCAGATTTTCTCGGAC
TCCGCGCATCGCCGTACCACTTCAAAACACCCAAGCACAGCATACTAAATTTCCCCTCTTTCTTCCTCTA
GGGTGTCGTTAATTACCCGTACTAAAGGTTTGGAAAAGAAAAAAGAGACCGCCTCGTTTCTTTTTCTTCG
TCGAAAAAGGCAATAAAAATTTTTATCACGTTTCTTTTTCTTGAAAATTTTTTTTTTTGATTTTTTTCTC
TTTCGATGACCTCCCATTGATATTTAAGTTAATAAACGGTCTTCAATTTCTCAAGTTTCAGTTTCATTTT
TCTTGTTCTATTACAACTTTTTTTACTTCTTGCTCATTAGAAAGAAAGCATAGCAATCTAATCTAAGTTT
TAATTACAAAATGGCCCCCACTAAGGTCACATTCGGGGATGACACCGTGATAGAGGTTCAGGGTTACAAA
TCCGTTAACATCACTTTTGAATTAGATGAAAGAATTGACAAGGTATTGAATGAAAAGTGCTCAGCATATA
CCGTTGAACTGGGTACGGAGGTCAACGAATTTGCTTGTGTCGTTGCGGATGCTGTTATCAAAACTTTGCA
ACCTGTGTCTGAACTTCTAACCCCATTAGGAATTGACTTGGATGAATGGTCTATGGCTACTTACTATCTA
TTCGATGAAAGTGGTGAGTTCAAGTTGGCTTCCCACATGTACTGTTCGTTCTACCCACCAGACGAAGACG
AAGAAGAAGGCGACTGTGAAGAAGAAGAGTTTGAACCAAGCACCCAATATGAATACGGTACGGAAGATGA
TTACCAAGGTAAGCCATTGGAATTTGGTGCCACTTCTGCTGCATTGCAACCTGAAGAAGAGCAAGAAGAA
GATTGGTTAGACGATGACTCTCAGCAAACAGTCGGTCAACAAGACGGTTCCGAGGATAATCAAACTACCA
CCATTCAAACAATCGTTGAGGTACAACCACAACTTGAAATGGAATTGACTCCAGTCGTTCAGACCATAGA
A
[501 nt withheld, positions 1052-1552]
GAAATGAAGTCAGAAAAGCAAGTTGAACAGAAAATCGCGGAAATCCCTAAGGAAGAAGTAAAGCCGTTTA
TAACCGAATCGAAGCCCTCTGTTGAGCAAAGAAAGCAAGATGACAAAAAGATTAAAGCTTGTGTTGAGGA
AGTAACAACTACATTAGAGGAAACTAAGTTTCTCACGGAAAATCTATTGTTGTACATAGATATCAATGGT
AACTTGCACCCAGACTCCGCTACTTTGGTCAGCGATATCGACATTACATTCTTGAAGAAGGACGCTCCAT
ATATTGTGGGTGACGTTGTCCAAGAAGGTGTTTTAACTGCTGTTGTCATCCCAACTAAGAAGGCAGGGGG
TACCACGGAGATGCTAGCTAAGGCCTTGCGTAAAGTCCCGACTGATAATTATATTACCACCTACCCTGGT
CAGGGTCTAAACGGTTACACGGTTGAAGAAGCTAAAACTGTTCTAAAAAAGTGTAAGTCTGCTTTTTACA
TATTGCCATCAATTATTTCCAACGAAAAGCAAGAAATATTGGGTACCGTATCTTGGAATTTGAGAGAAAT
GTTAGCTCATGCTGAGGAAACTAGAAAGTTGATGCCTGTCTGCGTTGAAACTAAAGCTATCGTCAGCACG
ATCCAAAGAAAATACAAGGGTATTAAAATCCAAGAAGGCGTTGTGGACTATGGAGCCCGTTTCTATTTCT
ACACTTCGAAGACCACCGTCGCTTCGTTGATCAACACCTTGAACGATCTCAACGAGACACTTGTTACTAT
GCCACTCGGCTATGTAACTCACGGTCTTAACTTGGAAGAAGCTGCGAGATACATGCGCTCTCTGAAAGTT
CCTGCCACAGTCTCCGTATCTTCACCAGACGCTGTTACAGCCTATAATGGATACTTGACTTCTTCATCAA
AAACCCCAGAAGAACATTTCATCGAAACTATCTCTCTAGCTGGTAGTTACAAGGATTGGTCTTACTCCGG
TCAATCCACACAACTAGGTATAGAGTTTCTGAAGAGAGGTGACAAGAGTGTTTACTACACCAGCAATCCA
ACGACCTTTCATTTAGATGGTGAAGTCATTACGTTCGATAACTTGAAGACTTTGTTGAGTTTGCGGGAAG
TCCGAACTATCAAGGTTTTCACTACCGTTGATAACATTAACCTCCACACCCAAGTTGTTGATATGTCTAT
GACTTATGGTCAACAGTTCGGTCCGACATATTTGGATGGTGCTGACGTTACTAAAATTAAGCCACACAAC
TCCCACGAAGGGAAGACATTCTACGTGCTTCCAAATGACGACACTTTACGAGTCGAAGCCTTTGAGTACT
ACCATACCACGGACCCATCTTTCCTTGGTAGATACATGTCCGCTCTGAATCACACTAAAAAGTGGAAATA
CCCACAAGTTAACGGTTTGACTTCTATTAAGTGGGCCGATAATAACTGTTACTTGGCTACCGCCTTATTG
ACTTTGCAACAGATAGAACTCAAGTTTAATCCTCCCGCTCTACAAGATGCATATTATAGAGCTAGAGCAG
GCGAAGCGGCTAATTTCTGTGCTTTAATTTTGGCTTACTGTAACAAGACCGTAGGTGAATTGGGGGATGT
CAGAGAGACTATGTCCTATCTTTTCCAGCACGCAAACTTGGATTCATGTAAGAGAGTGTTAAATGTAGTC
TGCAAGACCTGCGGTCAACAACAAACTACCTTAAAGGGTGTTGAAGCCGTTATGTACATGGGTACACTTT
CTTACGAACAATTTAAGAAGGGTGTCCAAATCCCATGTACTTGTGGTAAGCAAGCCACTAAATACTTGGT
CCAGCAAGAAAGCCCTTTCGTTATGATGAGCGCCCCACCAGCTCAATACGAGCTGAAGCATGGAACTTTC
ACCTGTGCTTCTGAATATACCGGTAACTACCAATGCGGTCACTACAAGCATATTACTAGCAAAGAAACTT
TGTACTGTATCGATGGTGCCTTGTTGACTAAGTCCTCAGAATATAAGGGCCCAATTACTGACGTGTTTTA
CAAAGAGAATAGTTACACTACCACAATTAAGCCAGTAACATACAAACTGGATGGTGTTGTGTGTACCGAG
ATCGACCCTAAGTTAGATAACTATTACAAGAAGGACAACTCTTACTTTACCGAACAACCGATCGACCTAG
TCCCAAATCAGCCATATCCAAATGCTTCTTTTGATAACTTCAAGTTCGTTTGTGATAACATAAAATTCGC
CGACGATTTAAACCAATTGACCGGTTACAAAAAGCCGGCTTCAAGAGAGTTGAAAGTCACTTTCTTCCCA
GATTTAAATGGCGATGTCGTTGCTATTGACTATAAGCACTACACTCCATCTTTCAAGAAGGGCGCCAAGT
TGCTACACAAGCCAATTGTCTGGCACGTTAACAACGCTACCAACAAGGCTACGTATAAGCCTAATACCTG
GTGTATCAGATGTCTATGGTCCACCAAACCAGTTGAAACGAGTAACTCTTTTGACGTTCTGAAATCAGAA
GATGCCCAAGGGATGGATAACTTAGCATGTGAAGACTTGAAACCTGTTTCAGAAGAAGTTGTGGAAAATC
CAACTATTCAGAAGGACGTGTTGGAATGCAACGTGAAAACAACTGAAGTAGTTGGTGATATAATCCTGAA
GCCAGCTAACAACTCACTGAAGATTACCGAAGAAGTCGGTCACACCGACTTGATGGCAGCCTACGTTGAT
AACTCTTCCCTCACGATCAAAAAGCCAAATGAATTGTCTCGTGTACTCGGGCTAAAGACCCTAGCTACCC
ATGGTCTAGCGGCTGTCAACTCCGTGCCGTGGGACACCATCGCTAACTACGCTAAGCCTTTTTTGAATAA
GGTCGTTAGCACCACGACAAATATAGTTACTAGATGTTTGAACAGAGTGTGTACCAATTACATGCCTTAT
TTCTTTACTCTATTGCTGCAATTGTGCACTTTCACTCGCTCTACAAACTCCAGAATTAAAGCATCTATGC
CAACCACCATCGCCAAGAACACGGTTAAGTCAGTAGGTAAGTTCTGCTTAGAGGCAAGCTTTAACTATTT
GAAGTCTCCAAACTTCTCTAAGTTGATCAATATTATTATCTGGTTTTTACTTTTGAGCGTTTGTTTGGGT
TCCTTGATCTACTCAACGGCTGCTTTGGGTGTCTTGATGTCTAACTTGGGTATGCCGAGTTACTGTACTG
GTTATAGAGAAGGTTATTTGAACTCAACAAACGTTACTATTGCTACGTACTGCACCGGTTCCATTCCATG
TTCTGTTTGTTTATCCGGTTTAGACTCGTTGGACACTTACCCATCTTTAGAAACCATCCAAATTACCATT
TCCTCTTTCAAGTGGGATTTGACAGCTTTCGGTCTTGTCGCTGAATGGTTTTTGGCCTATATATTGTTTA
CTCGTTTCTTCTACGTCTTAGGCTTGGCCGCTATCATGCAGTTGTTTTTCTCTTATTTTGCAGTCCATTT
TATCTCAAATTCGTGGTTGATGTGGTTGATTATTAATCTCGTTCAAATGGCTCCAATTTCGGCAATGGTT
AGGATGTACATTTTCTTTGCTTCATTCTATTATGTATGGAAATCTTACGTCCATGTGGTTGATGGTTGTA
ACTCCTCGACCTGTATGATGTGTTACAAGAGAAATAGAGCGACTAGGGTTGAGTGCACAACTATCGTTAA
CGGTGTCAGACGTTCTTTCTACGTATACGCTAACGGTGGTAAGGGCTTTTGTAAACTCCATAACTGGAAT
TGTGTTAATTGTGATACCTTTTGCGCTGGTTCTACCTTTATTAGTGATGAAGTAGCCAGAGACTTAAGTC
TCCAATTCAAACGGCCAATCAACCCAACTGATCAATCCTCTTATATTGTCGATAGTGTCACCGTTAAGAA
CGGTAGTATCCACTTATACTTCGATAAGGCCGGTCAAAAGACATACGAAAGACACTCATTGTCCCACTTT
GTTAATTTAGACAATTTGAGAGCTAATAATACTAAGGGGTCTTTACCCATCAACGTCATAGTCTTCGATG
GTAAGTCTAAATGTGAAGAATCCTCCGCTAAGTCTGCGTCAGTTTACTACTCTCAATTGATGTGCCAACC
CATCCTACTTCTGGATCAAGCTTTGGTATCTGACGTTGGTGACTCTGCCGAGGTTGCTGTTAAGATGTTC
GATGCTTACGTTAACACATTTTCATCAACTTTCAACGTGCCAATGGAAAAGCTGAAGACTTTGGTGGCTA
CCGCTGAAGCAGAATTGGCTAAGAATGTTTCTTTGGATAACGTTTTAAGTACGTTCATTTCCGCAGCTCG
TCAGGGTTTCGTCGACTCTGACGTAGAAACCAAAGACGTCGTCGAATGTTTGAAGCTCTCTCATCAATCC
GATATTGAAGTCACTGGTGACTCCTGTAATAACTACATGCTGACGTATAACAAAGTGGAAAACATGACTC
CTAGAGATTTGGGAGCGTGCATCGACTGTTCTGCTAGACACATAAACGCTCAAGTTGCAAAATCCCATAA
TATTGCTTTGATCTGGAACGTTAAAGATTTCATGTCACTATCCGAGCAACTTAGGAAACAAATCCGGTCT
GCGGCAAAGAAAAATAACCTTCCATTCAAATTAACATGTGCAACAACTAGACAAGTTGTGAACGTTGTTA
CTACTAAGATCGCTCTGAAGGGTGGTCTCGTGCCGAGAGGTTCTTGGAGCCATCCGCAGTTTGAAAAATA
AACAGGCCCCTTTTCCTTTGTCGATATCATGTAATTAGTTATGTCACGCTTACATTCACGCCCTCCTCCC
ACATCCGCTCTAACCGAAAAGGAAGGAGTTAGACAACCTGAAGTCTAGGTCCCTATTTATTTTTTTTAAT
AGTTATGTTAGTATTAAGAACGTTATTTATATTTCAAATTTTTCTTTTTTTTCTGTACAAAGCGGCCGCC
GAACCACTAGTGCACTGCAGTACACGGTTTCCTTGAAATTTTTTTGATTCGGTAATCTCCGAACAGAAGG
AAGAACGAAGGAAGGAGCACAGACTTAGATTGGTATATATACGCATATGTAGTGTTGAAGAAACATGAAA
TTGCCCAGTATTCTTAACCCAACTGCACAGAACAAAAACGTGCAGGAAACGAAGATAAATCATGTCGAAA
GCTACATATAAGGAACGTGCTGCTACTCATCCTAGTCCTGTTGCTGCCAAGCTATTTAATATCATGCACG
AAAAGCAAACAAACTTGTGTGCTTCATTGGATGTTCGTACCACCAAGGAATTACTGGAGTTAGTTGAAGC
ATTAGGTCCCAAAATTTGTTTACTAAAAACACATGTGGATATCTTGACTGATTTTTCCATGGAGGGCACA
GTTAAGCCGCTAAAGGCATTATCCGCCAAGTACAATTTTTTACTCTTCGAGGACAGAAAATTTGCTGACA
TTGGTAATACAGTCAAATTGCAGTACTCTGCGGGTGTATACAGAATAGCAGAATGGGCAGACATTACGAA
TGCACACGGTGTGGTGGGCCCAGGTATTGTTAGCGGTTTGAAGCAGGCGGCAGAAGAAGTAACAAAGGAA
CCTAGAGGCCTTTTGATGTTAGCAGAATTGTCATGCAAGGGCTCCCTATCTACTGGAGAATATACTAAGG
GTACTGTTGACATTGCGAAGAGCGACAAAGATTTTGTTATCGGCTTTATTGCTCAAAGAGACATGGGTGG
AAGAGATGAAGGTTACGATTGGTTGATTATGACACCCGGTGTGGGTTTAGATGACAAGGGAGATGCATTG
GGTCAACAGTATAGAACCGTGGATGATGTGGTTTCTACAGGATCTGACATTATTATTGTTGGAAGAGGAC
TATTTGCAAAGGGAAGGGATGCTAAGGTAGAGGGTGAACGTTACAGAAAAGCAGGCTGGGAAGCATATTT
GAGAAGATGCGGCCAGCAAAACTAAAAAACTGTATTATAAGTAAATGCATGTATACTAAACTCACAAATT
AGAGCTTCAATTTAATTATATCAGTTATTACCCGAGTAACGAAGCATCTGTGCTTCATTTTGTAGAACAA
AAATGCAACGCGAGAGCGCTAATTTTTCAAACAAAGAATCTGAGCTGCATTTTTACAGAACAGAAATGCA
ACGCGAAAGCGCTATTTTACCAACGAAGAATCTGTGCTTCATTTTTGTAAAACAAAAATGCAACGCGAGA
GCGCTAATTTTTCAAACAAAGAATCTGAGCTGCATTTTTACAGAACAGAAATGCAACGCGAGAGCGCTAT
TTTACCAACAAAGAATCTATACTTCTTTTTTGTTCTACAAAAATGCATCCCGAGAGCGCTATTTTTCTAA
CAAAGCATCTTAGATTACTTTTTTTCTCCTTTGTGCGCTCTATAATGCAGTCTCTTGATAACTTTTTGCA
CTGTAGGTCCGTTAAGGTTAGAAGAAGGCTACTTTGGTGTCTATTTTCTCTTCCATAAAAAAAGCCTGAC
TCCACTTCCCGCGTTTACTGATTACTAGCGAAGCTGCGGGTGCATTTTTTCAAGATAAAGGCATCCCCGA
TTATATTCTATACCGATGTGGATTGCGCATACTTTGTGAACAGAAAGTGATAGCGTTGATGATTCTTCAT
TGGTCAGAAAATTATGAACGGTTTCTTCTATTTTGTCTCTATATACTACGTATAGGAAATGTTTACATTT
TCGTATTGTTTTCGATTCACTCTATGAATAGTTCTTACTACAATTTTTTTGTCTAAAGAGTAATACTAGA
GATAAACATAAAAAATGTAGAGGTCGAGTTTAGATGCAAGTTCAAGGAGCGAAAGGTGGATGGGTAGGTT
ATATAGGGATATAGCACAGAGATATATAGCAAAGAGATACTTTTGAGCAATGTTTGTGGAAGCGGTATTC
GCAATATTTTAGTAGCTCGTTACAGTCCGGTGCGTTTTTGGTTTTTTGAAAGTGCGTCATCAGAGCGCTT
TTGGTTTTCAAAAGCGCTCTGAAGTTCCTATACTTTCTAGCTAGAGAATAGGAACTTCCCGAGCGGCCGC
GTGTTACAAGCTTGACTCCAGCGTAACTGGACTGCAATCAACTCACTGGCTCACCTTCACGGGTGGGCCT
TTCTTCGGTAGAAAATCAAAGGATCTTCTTGAGATCCTTTTTTTCTGCGCGTAATCTGCTGCTTGCAAAC
AAAAAAACCACCGCTACCAGCGGTGGTTTGTTTGCCGGATCAAGAGCTACCAACTCTTTTTCCGAGGTAA
CTGGCTTCAGCAGAGCGCAGATACCAAATACTGTTCTTCTAGTGTAGCCGTAGTTAGGCCACCACTTCAA
GAACTCTGTAGCACCGCCTACATACCTCGCTCTGCTAATCCTGTTACCAGTGGCTGCTGCCAGTGGCGAT
AAGTCGTGTCTTACCGGGTTGGACTCAAGACGATAGTTACCGGATAAGGCGCAGCGGTCGGGCTGAACGG
GGGGTTCGTGCACACAGCCCAGCTTGGAGCGAACGACCTACACCGAACTGAGATACCTACAGCGTGAGCT
ATGAGAAAGCGCCACGCTTCCCGAAGGGAGAAAGGCGGACAGGTATCCGGTAAGCGGCAGGGTCGGAACA
GGAGAGCGCACGAGGGAGCTTCCAGGGGTAAACGCCTGGTATCTTTATAGTCCTGTCGGGTTTCGCCACC
TCTGACTTGAGCATCGATTTTTGTGATGCTCGTCAGGGGGGCGGAGCCTATGGAAAAACGCCAGCAACGC
AGAAAGGCCCACCCGAAGGTGAGCCAGGTGATTACATTTGGGCCCTCATCAGAGGTTTTCACCGTCATCA
CCGAAACGCGCGAGGCAGCTGCGGTAAAGCTCATCAGCGTGGTCGTGAAGCGATTCACAGATGTCTGCCT
GTTCATCCGCGTCCAGCTCGTTGAGTTTCTCCAGAAGCGTTAATGTCTGGCTTCTGATAAAGCGGGCCAT
GTTAAGGGCGGTTTTTTCCTGTTTGGTCACTTACCAATGCTTAATCAGTGAGGCACCTATCTCAGCGATC
TGTCTATTTCGTTCATCCATAGTTGCCTGACTCCCCGTCGTGTAGATAACTACGATGCGGGAGGGCTTAC
CATCTGGCCCCAGTGCTGCAATGATACCGCGAGACCCACGCTCACCGGCTCCAGATTTATCAGCAATAAA
CCAGCCAGCCGGGAGGGCCGAGCGCAGAAGTGATCCTGCAACTTTATCCGCCTCCATCCAGTCTATTAAT
TGTTGCCGGGAAGCTAGAGTAAGTAGTTCGCCAGTTAATAGTTTGCGCAACGTTGTTGCCATTGCTACAG
GCATCGTGGTGTCACGCTCGTCGTTTGGTATGGCTTCATTCAGCTCCGGTTCCCAACGATCAAGGCGAGT
TACATGATCCCCCATGTTGTGCAAAAAAGCGGTTAGCTCCTTCGGTCCTCCGATCGTTGCCAGAAGTAAG
TTGGCCGCAGTGTTATCACTCATGGTTATGGCAGCACTGCATAATTCTCTTACTGTCATGCCATCCGTGA
GATGCTTTTCTGTGACTGGTGAGTACTCAACCAAGTCATTCTGAGAATAGTGTATGCGGCGACCGAGTTG
CTCTTGCCCGGCGTCAATACGGGATAATACCGCGCCACATAGCAGAACTTTAAAAGTGCTCATCATTGGA
AAACGTTCTTCGGGGCGTAAACTCTCAAGGATCTTACCGCTGTTGAGATCCAGTTCGATGTAACCCACTC
GTGCACCCAACTGATCTTCAGCATCTTTTACTTTCACCAGCGTTTCTGGGTGAGCAAAAACAGGAAGGCA
AAATGCCGCAAAAAAGGGAATAAGGGCGACACGGAAATGTTGAATACTCATTTTAGCTTCCTTAGCTCCT
GAAAATCTCGATAACTCAAAAAATACGCCCGGTAGTGATCTTATTTCATTATGGTGAAAGTTGGAACCTC
TTACGTGCCGATCAAGTCAAAAGCCTCCGGTCGGAGGCTTTTGACTTTCTGCTATGGAGGTCAGGTATGA
TTTAAATGGTCAGTTAGA
